Addgene plasmid #18526: T4 Lysozyme S117A R119A WT*
Depositing lab: Brian Matthews. Depositing organization: University of Oregon.
Backbone
  Vector backbone: pHS1403
  Backbone size w/o insert (bp): 5000
  Vector type: Bacterial Expression
Growth in bacteria
  Bacterial resistance: Ampicillin, 100 μg/mL
  Growth temperature: 37°C
  Growth strain: DH5alpha
  Copy number: High Copy
Gene/Insert
  Gene/Insert name: T4 Lysozyme (alt name: MB2-61 TA #235)
  Species: Bacteriophage T4
  Insert size (bp): 600
  Mutation: S117A R119A WT*
  GenBank ID: NP_049736
  Entrez Gene: e (a.k.a. T4p123)
  Cloning method: Restriction Enzyme; 5′ cloning site BamHI (not destroyed); 3′ cloning site HindIII (not destroyed)
  Sequencing primers: 5′ na; 3′ GGCGTATCACGAGGCCC
Terms and licenses: Academic/Nonprofit Terms; Industry Terms: Not Available to Industry
Depositor comments: The BamHI site is 27 bp from the ATG and the HindIII site is 115 bp from the stop.
How to cite: T4 Lysozyme S117A R119A WT* was a gift from Brian Matthews (Addgene plasmid # 18526 ; http://n2t.net/addgene:18526 ; RRID:Addgene_18526)
