[The description below was written by a language model from this plasmid's Addgene catalogue record.]
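Description:
T4 Lysozyme S117A R119A WT* is a bacterial expression plasmid built on the pHS1403 backbone (about 5 kb without insert), carrying a mutant version of the bacteriophage T4 lysozyme gene (gene e). It is maintained in E. coli as a high-copy plasmid under ampicillin selection. The record does not name the origin of replication or the promoter that drives expression, and no feature table is available to confirm these elements.

The insert is roughly 600 bp and was cloned by restriction enzyme between a BamHI site at the 5′ end and a HindIII site at the 3′ end, both of which remain intact, so the cassette can be excised or transferred. According to the depositor's notes, the BamHI site lies 27 bp from the start codon and the HindIII site 115 bp from the stop codon, meaning short flanking untranslated stretches accompany the coding region. The encoded protein carries two alanine substitutions, S117A and R119A. The "WT*" designation is not defined in the record, but in the T4 lysozyme literature it conventionally refers to the cysteine-free pseudo-wild-type background used as a reference protein. No fusion tags or reporters are listed.

The record does not state a purpose. A construct of this kind would typically be used to produce the variant lysozyme recombinantly in E. coli, for example to examine how replacing the side chains at positions 117 and 119 affects protein stability, folding or structure relative to the parent protein.
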