>Addgene plasmid #18526 | T4 Lysozyme S117A R119A WT* | addgene partial sequence | sequence record 24312 | 3primeUP
TANGAAAAAAGCCCGCTCATTAGGCGGGCTCAGATCTGCTCATGTTTGACAGCTTATCATCGATAAGCTT
CGGCAATAAATTCTTGATATGTTTTCATATGTTTCCTTTAAATATTTTAATTAGTAATTGTCTATTCAAG
TAATTGTGAATATACTATCACAATTCCAAGAGAAAGTAAACAGCTTTATAGATTTTTATACGCGTCCCAA
GTGCCAGTTCTAAACGTTGTAATGACTCGTTTTGCGCGATTAGGTGTTTGATTATACCATCTACTTTTAG
CTAAGTTAACTGCTGCTTCATCCCAGCGTTTTTGTTGAAGCATAGCTAAAGCGTTAGTAAATCCTGCCAC
ACCGGTTTCTCCCATTTGGAAAACCATATTAATCAATGCAGCGCGACGAACCGCATCAAGAGAATCATAA
ACCGGTTTTAATTTAGCATTTCTCAGAATTCCGCGAACAGCAGCATCAACATCCTGATTAAAGAGTTTTT
CAGCCTCATCTTTTGTAATTACACCATTAGTATTACGCCCAATAGCTTTATCTAATTCAGATTTAGCAGC
ATTAAGTGATGGACTTTTTGTAAGCAAATGACCGATGCCAATAGTGTAATAGCCTTCTGTGTCTTTATAG
ATTTTAAGTCTAAGACCTTCATCTATACGTAACATTTCAAATATATTCATAATACCTCCTAAGCATCGAT
GGATCCTGTTTCCTGTGTGAANTGTTATCCGCTCACAATCCCACACATTATACGAGCCGATGATANTGTC
ACAGGGGANGGGAGTAGCTGANCTGTCCTGGGGAATGTANCGCTCCATCCNCCATAACGAGCGAGATAN
